Addgene plasmid #78933: pCW57-RFP-P2A-MCS
Purpose: (Empty Backbone) All-in-one doxycycline inducible lentiviral vector for expression of one gene in combination with turbo RFP using the P2A self-cleaving peptide.
Depositing lab: Adam Karpf. Depositing organization: University of Nebraska Medical Center. Publication: Pan-Cancer Analyses Reveal Genomic Features of FOXM1 Overexpression in Cancer. Barger CJ, Branick C, Chee L, Karpf AR. Cancers (Basel). 2019 Feb 21;11(2). pii: cancers11020251. doi: 10.3390/cancers11020251. PubMed 30795624.
Backbone
  Vector backbone: pCW57.1
  Backbone manufacturer: Broad Insitute
  Backbone size (bp): 8402
  Modifications to backbone: pCW57-MCS1-2A-MCS2 was modified by the insertion of Turbo RFP into MCS1.
  Vector type: Mammalian Expression, Lentiviral ; Doxycycline inducible; P2A Self Cleaving Peptide; Turbo RFP reporter
  Promoter: Tight TRE promoter
  Selectable markers: Puromycin
Growth in bacteria
  Bacterial resistance: Ampicillin, 100 μg/mL
  Growth temperature: 37°C
  Growth strain: NEB Stable
  Copy number: Unknown
Gene/Insert
  Cloning method: Restriction Enzyme
  Sequencing primers: 5′ P2A_Seq_F CGGAGCCACGAACTTCTCTC
Terms and licenses: Academic/Nonprofit Terms; Industry Terms: Not Available to Industry
How to cite: pCW57-RFP-P2A-MCS was a gift from Adam Karpf (Addgene plasmid # 78933 ; http://n2t.net/addgene:78933 ; RRID:Addgene_78933)
