[The description below was written by a language model from this plasmid's Addgene catalogue record and pLannotate feature annotations shown in this document.]
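Description:
pCW57-RFP-P2A-MCS is an empty-backbone, all-in-one doxycycline-inducible lentiviral vector of 8,402 bp derived from pCW57.1. It was made by inserting TurboRFP into the first cloning site of the intermediate pCW57-MCS1-2A-MCS2. In bacteria it replicates from a high-copy ColE1/pUC-type origin and is selected with ampicillin through the β-lactamase gene. The viral framework has a third-generation, self-inactivating layout. An RSV promoter drives a truncated HIV-1 5' LTR, followed by the Ψ packaging signal with a partial gag sequence, the Rev response element and the cPPT/CTS. At the other end are a WPRE, a ΔU3 3' LTR and an SV40 polyadenylation signal. Short annotated fragments such as the lac promoter/operator region, the T3 promoter, the RSF ori and lacI pieces, and the SV40 ori are backbone remnants rather than functional payload.

The inducible cassette consists of the tight TRE promoter (seven tet operators upstream of a minimal CMV promoter) driving TurboRFP, followed by a P2A peptide. According to the catalogue entry, the P2A is followed by a multiple cloning site, which is not annotated in the feature table. A gene cloned by restriction enzymes in frame after the P2A is translated from the same transcript as TurboRFP. Ribosomal skipping at the 2A then releases it as a separate polypeptide, so red-orange fluorescence reports induction of the gene of interest. Downstream, a constitutive human PGK promoter drives the puromycin resistance gene followed by an rtTA3-type reverse tetracycline transactivator. The element linking these two coding sequences is not annotated. Because transduced cells carry the transactivator, the selection marker and the responsive promoter on one provirus, the vector suits generation of stable, puromycin-selected mammalian cell lines with doxycycline-controlled expression of a single gene.
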