Features (pLannotate 1.2.2; 28 found; start..end, strand, type, name):
      1..125     +  rep_origin     RSF ori (fragment): Plasmids containing the RSF 1030 origin of replication can be propagated in E. coli cells that contain additional plasmids with compatible origins.
    127..219     +  CDS            lacI (fragment): lac repressor; lacI; The lac repressor binds to the lac operator to inhibit transcription in E. coli. This inhibition can be relieved by adding lactose or isopropyl-β-D-thiogalactopyranoside (IPTG).
    232..253     +  protein_bind   CAP binding site: CAP binding activates transcription in the presence of cAMP. E. coli catabolite activator protein
    268..298     +  promoter       lac promoter: promoter for the E. coli lac operon
    306..322     +  protein_bind   lac operator: The lac repressor binds to the lac operator to inhibit transcription in E. coli. This inhibition can be relieved by adding lactose or isopropyl-β-D-thiogalactopyranoside (IPTG). lac repressor encoded by lacI
    367..385     +  promoter       T3 promoter: promoter for bacteriophage T3 RNA polymerase
    413..639     +  promoter       RSV promoter: Rous sarcoma virus enhancer/promoter
    640..820     +  LTR            5' LTR (truncated): truncated 5' long terminal repeat (LTR) from HIV-1
    867..992     +  misc_feature   HIV-1 Ψ: packaging signal of human immunodeficiency virus type 1
    976..1339    +  CDS            HIV-1 gag (fragment): gag protein from human immunodeficiency virus 1; gag
   1485..1718    +  misc_feature   RRE: The Rev response element (RRE) of HIV-1 allows for Rev-dependent mRNA export from the nucleus to the cytoplasm.
   2095..2119    +  CDS            Rev (fragment): human immunodeficiency virus 1 (HIV-1) Rev protein; rev; enhances nuclear export of unspliced and incompletely spliced viral mRNAs
   2160..2277    +  misc_feature   cPPT/CTS: central polypurine tract and central termination sequence of HIV-1
   2331..2645    +  promoter       tight TRE promoter: Tet-responsive promoter PTight, consisting of seven tet operator sequences followed by the minimal CMV promoter
   2674..3366    +  CDS            TurboRFP: TurboRFP is a basic (constitutively fluorescent) orange fluorescent protein published in 2007, derived from Entacmaea quadricolor. It has low acid sensitivity.
   3379..3435    +  CDS            P2A: 2A peptide from porcine teschovirus-1 polyprotein Eukaryotic ribosomes fail to insert a peptide bond between the Gly and Pro residues, yielding separate polypeptides.
   3463..3973    +  promoter       hPGK promoter: human phosphoglycerate kinase 1 promoter
   3983..4579    +  CDS            PuroR (fragment): puromycin N-acetyltransferase; pac from Streptomyces; confers resistance to puromycin
   4634..5331    +  CDS            rtTA3 (fragment): reverse tetracycline transactivator 3 activates expression from Tet-responsive promoters in the presence of doxycycline
   5261..5371    +  CDS            VP48: 3 tandem repeats of the minimal activation domain of herpes simplex virus VP16 (Cheng et al., 2013)
   5407..5955    +  misc_feature   WPRE (fragment): woodchuck hepatitis virus posttranscriptional regulatory element
   5981..6052    +  CDS            nef (fragment): NEF_HV1Z2 - Experimental evidence at protein level: Swiss-Prot protein existence level 1. Extracellular Nef protein targets CD4(+) T-lymphocytes for apoptosis by interacting with CXCR4 surface receptors. From Human immunodeficiency virus type 1 group M subtype D (isolate Z2/CDC-Z34) (HIV-1).
   6054..6287    +  LTR            3' LTR (ΔU3): self-inactivating 3' long terminal repeat (LTR) from HIV-1
   6359..6480    +  polyA_signal   SV40 poly(A) signal: SV40 polyadenylation signal
   6520..6655    +  rep_origin     SV40 ori: SV40 origin of replication
   6663..6726    +  promoter       AmpR promoter: bla
   6727..7587    +  CDS            AmpR: β-lactamase; bla; confers resistance to ampicillin, carbenicillin, and related antibiotics
   7758..8346    +  rep_origin     ori: high-copy-number ColE1/pMB1/pBR322/pUC origin of replication
>Addgene plasmid #78933 | pCW57-RFP-P2A-MCS | addgene full sequence | sequence record 229404 | Addgene NGS Result
CATGTTCTTTCCTGCGTTATCCCCTGATTCTGTGGATAACCGTATTACCGCCTTTGAGTGAGCTGATACC
GCTCGCCGCAGCCGAACGACCGAGCGCAGCGAGTCAGTGAGCGAGGAAGCGGAAGAGCGCCCAATACGCA
AACCGCCTCTCCCCGCGCGTTGGCCGATTCATTAATGCAGCTGGCACGACAGGTTTCCCGACTGGAAAGC
GGGCAGTGAGCGCAACGCAATTAATGTGAGTTAGCTCACTCATTAGGCACCCCAGGCTTTACACTTTATG
CTTCCGGCTCGTATGTTGTGTGGAATTGTGAGCGGATAACAATTTCACACAGGAAACAGCTATGACCATG
ATTACGCCAAGCGCGCAATTAACCCTCACTAAAGGGAACAAAAGCTGGAGCTGCAAGCTTAATGTAGTCT
TATGCAATACTCTTGTAGTCTTGCAACATGGTAACGATGAGTTAGCAACATGCCTTACAAGGAGAGAAAA
AGCACCGTGCATGCCGATTGGTGGAAGTAAGGTGGTACGATCGTGCCTTATTAGGAAGGCAACAGACGGG
TCTGACATGGATTGGACGAACCACTGAATTGCCGCATTGCAGAGATATTGTATTTAAGTGCCTAGCTCGA
TACATAAACGGGTCTCTCTGGTTAGACCAGATCTGAGCCTGGGAGCTCTCTGGCTAACTAGGGAACCCAC
TGCTTAAGCCTCAATAAAGCTTGCCTTGAGTGCTTCAAGTAGTGTGTGCCCGTCTGTTGTGTGACTCTGG
TAACTAGAGATCCCTCAGACCCTTTTAGTCAGTGTGGAAAATCTCTAGCAGTGGCGCCCGAACAGGGACT
TGAAAGCGAAAGGGAAACCAGAGGAGCTCTCTCGACGCAGGACTCGGCTTGCTGAAGCGCGCACGGCAAG
AGGCGAGGGGCGGCGACTGGTGAGTACGCCAAAAATTTTGACTAGCGGAGGCTAGAAGGAGAGAGATGGG
TGCGAGAGCGTCAGTATTAAGCGGGGGAGAATTAGATCGCGATGGGAAAAAATTCGGTTAAGGCCAGGGG
GAAAGAAAAAATATAAATTAAAACATATAGTATGGGCAAGCAGGGAGCTAGAACGATTCGCAGTTAATCC
TGGCCTGTTAGAAACATCAGAAGGCTGTAGACAAATACTGGGACAGCTACAACCATCCCTTCAGACAGGA
TCAGAAGAACTTAGATCATTATATAATACAGTAGCAACCCTCTATTGTGTGCATCAAAGGATAGAGATAA
AAGACACCAAGGAAGCTTTAGACAAGATAGAGGAAGAGCAAAACAAAAGTAAGACCACCGCACAGCAAGC
GGCCGCTGATCTTCAGACCTGGAGGAGGAGATATGAGGGACAATTGGAGAAGTGAATTATATAAATATAA
AGTAGTAAAAATTGAACCATTAGGAGTAGCACCCACCAAGGCAAAGAGAAGAGTGGTGCAGAGAGAAAAA
AGAGCAGTGGGAATAGGAGCTTTGTTCCTTGGGTTCTTGGGAGCAGCAGGAAGCACTATGGGCGCAGCGT
CAATGACGCTGACGGTACAGGCCAGACAATTATTGTCTGGTATAGTGCAGCAGCAGAACAATTTGCTGAG
GGCTATTGAGGCGCAACAGCATCTGTTGCAACTCACAGTCTGGGGCATCAAGCAGCTCCAGGCAAGAATC
CTGGCTGTGGAAAGATACCTAAAGGATCAACAGCTCCTGGGGATTTGGGGTTGCTCTGGAAAACTCATTT
GCACCACTGCTGTGCCTTGGAATGCTAGTTGGAGTAATAAATCTCTGGAACAGATTTGGAATCACACGAC
CTGGATGGAGTGGGACAGAGAAATTAACAATTACACAAGCTTAATACACTCCTTAATTGAAGAATCGCAA
AACCAGCAAGAAAAGAATGAACAAGAATTATTGGAATTAGATAAATGGGCAAGTTTGTGGAATTGGTTTA
ACATAACAAATTGGCTGTGGTATATAAAATTATTCATAATGATAGTAGGAGGCTTGGTAGGTTTAAGAAT
AGTTTTTGCTGTACTTTCTATAGTGAATAGAGTTAGGCAGGGATATTCACCATTATCGTTTCAGACCCAC
CTCCCAACCCCGAGGGGACAATTCTCGACCTCGAGACAAATGGCAGTATTCATCCACAATTTTAAAAGAA
AAGGGGGGATTGGGGGGTACAGTGCAGGGGAAAGAATAGTAGACATAATAGCAACAGACATACAAACTAA
AGAATTACAAAAACAAATTACAAAAATTCAAAATTTTCGGGTTTATTACAGGGACAGCAGAGATCCACTT
TGGCCGCGAATCGATATGTCGAGTTTACTCCCTATCAGTGATAGAGAACGTATGTCGAGTTTACTCCCTA
TCAGTGATAGAGAACGATGTCGAGTTTACTCCCTATCAGTGATAGAGAACGTATGTCGAGTTTACTCCCT
ATCAGTGATAGAGAACGTATGTCGAGTTTACTCCCTATCAGTGATAGAGAACGTATGTCGAGTTTATCCC
TATCAGTGATAGAGAACGTATGTCGAGTTTACTCCCTATCAGTGATAGAGAACGTATGTCGAGGTAGGCG
TGTACGGTGGGAGGCCTATATAAGCAGAGCTCGTTTAGTGAACCGTCAGATCGCCTGGAGAATTGGCTAG
CGAATTCGCCACCATGAGCGAGCTGATCAAGGAGAACATGCACATGAAGCTGTACATGGAGGGCACCGTG
AACAACCACCACTTCAAGTGCACATCCGAGGGCGAAGGCAAGCCCTACGAGGGCACCCAGACCATGAAGA
TCAAGGTGGTCGAGGGCGGCCCTCTCCCCTTCGCCTTCGACATCCTGGCTACCAGCTTCATGTACGGCAG
CAAAGCCTTCATCAACCACACCCAGGGCATCCCCGACTTCTTTAAGCAGTCCTTCCCTGAGGGCTTCACA
TGGGAGAGAATCACCACATACGAAGACGGGGGCGTGCTGACCGCTACCCAGGACACCAGCTTCCAGAACG
GCTGCATCATCTACAACGTCAAGATCAACGGGGTGAACTTCCCATCCAACGGCCCTGTGATGCAGAAGAA
AACACGCGGCTGGGAGGCCAACACCGAGATGCTGTACCCCGCTGACGGCGGCCTGAGAGGCCACAGCCAG
ATGGCCCTGAAGCTCGTGGGCGGGGGCTACCTGCACTGCTCCTTCAAGACCACATACAGATCCAAGAAAC
CCGCTAAGAACCTCAAGATGCCCGGCTTCCACTTCGTGGACCACAGACTGGAAAGAATCAAGGAGGCCGA
CAAAGAGACCTACGTCGAGCAGCACGAGATGGCTGTGGCCAAGTACTGCGACCTCCCTAGCAAACTGGGG
CACAGAACCGGTTCCGGAGCCACGAACTTCTCTCTGTTAAAGCAAGCAGGAGACGTGGAAGAAAACCCCG
GTCCTAGGCTGCAGACGCGTTGTACAGGATCCGGGGTTGGGGTTGCGCCTTTTCCAAGGCAGCCCTGGGT
TTGCGCAGGGACGCGGCTGCTCTGGGCGTGGTTCCGGGAAACGCAGCGGCGCCGACCCTGGGTCTCGCAC
ATTCTTCACGTCCGTTCGCAGCGTCACCCGGATCTTCGCCGCTACCCTTGTGGGCCCCCCGGCGACGCTT
CCTGCTCCGCCCCTAAGTCGGGAAGGTTCCTTGCGGTTCGCGGCGTGCCGGACGTGACAAACGGAAGCCG
CACGTCTCACTAGTACCCTCGCAGACGGACAGCGCCAGGGAGCAATGGCAGCGCGCCGACCGCGATGGGC
TGTGGCCAATAGCGGCTGCTCAGCAGGGCGCGCCGAGAGCAGCGGCCGGGAAGGGGCGGTGCGGGAGGCG
GGGTGTGGGGCGGTAGTGTGGGCCCTGTTCCTGCCCGCGCGGTGTTCCGCATTCTGCAAGCCTCCGGAGC
GCACGTCGGCAGTCGGCTCCCTCGTTGACCGAATCACCGACCTCTCTCCCCAGCAATTCACCATGACCGA
GTACAAGCCCACGGTGCGCCTCGCCACCCGCGACGACGTCCCCAGGGCCGTACGCACCCTCGCCGCCGCG
TTCGCCGACTACCCCGCCACGCGCCACACCGTCGATCCGGACCGCCACATCGAGCGGGTCACCGAGCTGC
AAGAACTCTTCCTCACGCGCGTCGGGCTCGACATCGGCAAGGTGTGGGTCGCGGACGACGGCGCCGCGGT
GGCGGTCTGGACCACGCCGGAGAGCGTCGAAGCGGGGGCGGTGTTCGCCGAGATCGGCCCGCGCATGGCC
GAGTTGAGCGGTTCCCGGCTGGCCGCGCAGCAACAGATGGAAGGCCTCCTGGCGCCGCACCGGCCCAAGG
AGCCCGCGTGGTTCCTGGCCACCGTCGGCGTCTCGCCCGACCACCAGGGCAAGGGTCTGGGCAGCGCCGT
CGTGCTCCCCGGAGTGGAGGCGGCCGAGCGCGCCGGGGTGCCCGCCTTCCTGGAGACCTCCGCGCCCCGC
AACCTCCCCTTCTACGAGCGGCTCGGCTTCACCGTCACCGCCGACGTCGAGGTGCCCGAAGGACCGCGCA
CCTGGTGCATGACCCGCAAGCCCGGTGCCGAAGGTAGAGGTTCTCTCCTCACTTGTGGTGATGTTGAAGA
AAACCCTGGTCCAATGTCTAGACTGGACAAGAGCAAAGTCATAAACGGAGCTCTGGAATTACTCAATGGT
GTCGGTATCGAAGGCCTGACGACAAGGAAACTCGCTCAAAAGCTGGGAGTTGAGCAGCCTACCCTGTACT
GGCACGTGAAGAACAAGCGGGCCCTGCTCGATGCCCTGCCAATCGAGATGCTGGACAGGCATCATACCCA
CTTCTGCCCCCTGGAAGGCGAGTCATGGCAAGACTTTCTGCGGAACAACGCCAAGTCATACCGCTGTGCT
CTCCTCTCACATCGCGACGGGGCTAAAGTGCATCTCGGCACCCGCCCAACAGAGAAACAGTACGAAACCC
TGGAAAATCAGCTCGCGTTCCTGTGTCAGCAAGGCTTCTCCCTGGAGAACGCACTGTACGCTCTGTCCGC
CGTGGGCCACTTTACACTGGGCTGCGTATTGGAGGAACAGGAGCATCAAGTAGCAAAAGAGGAAAGAGAG
ACACCTACCACCGATTCTATGCCCCCACTTCTGAGACAAGCAATTGAGCTGTTCGACCGGCAGGGAGCCG
AACCTGCCTTCCTTTTCGGCCTGGAACTAATCATATGTGGCCTGGAGAAACAGCTAAAGTGCGAAAGCGG
CGGGCCGACCGACGCCCTTGACGATTTTGACTTAGACATGCTCCCAGCCGATGCCCTTGACGACTTTGAC
CTTGATATGCTGCCTGCTGACGCTCTTGACGATTTTGACCTTGACATGCTCCCCGGGTAACTAAGTAAGG
ATCGATCCAAGATATCGTATTCTTAACTATGTTGCTCCTTTTACGCTATGTGGATACGCTGCTTTAATGC
CTTTGTATCATGCTATTGCTTCCCGTATGGCTTTCATTTTCTCCTCCTTGTATAAATCCTGGTTGCTGTC
TCTTTATGAGGAGTTGTGGCCCGTTGTCAGGCAACGTGGCGTGGTGTGCACTGTGTTTGCTGACGCAACC
CCCACTGGTTGGGGCATTGCCACCACCTGTCAGCTCCTTTCCGGGACTTTCGCTTTCCCCCTCCCTATTG
CCACGGCGGAACTCATCGCCGCCTGCCTTGCCCGCTGCTGGACAGGGGCTCGGCTGTTGGGCACTGACAA
TTCCGTGGTGTTGTCGGGGAAGCTGACGTCCTTTCCATGGCTGCTCGCCTGTGTTGCCACCTGGATTCTG
CGCGGGACGTCCTTCTGCTACGTCCCTTCGGCCCTCAATCCAGCGGACCTTCCTTCCCGCGGCCTGCTGC
CGGCTCTGCGGCCTCTTCCGCGTCTTCGCCTTCGCCCTCAGACGAGTCGGATCTCCCTTTGGGCCGCCTC
CCCGCCTGTTTCGCCTCGGCGTCCGGACTAGAGGTACCTTTAAGACCAATGACTTACAAGGCAGCTGTAG
ATCTTAGCCACTTTTTAAAAGAAAAGGGGGGACTGGAAGGGCTAATTCACTCCCAACGAAGACAAGATCT
GCTTTTTGCTTGTACTGGGTCTCTCTGGTTAGACCAGATCTGAGCCTGGGAGCTCTCTGGCTAACTAGGG
AACCCACTGCTTAAGCCTCAATAAAGCTTGCCTTGAGTGCTTCAAGTAGTGTGTGCCCGTCTGTTGTGTG
ACTCTGGTAACTAGAGATCCCTCAGACCCTTTTAGTCAGTGTGGAAAATCTCTAGCAGTAGTAGTTCATG
TCATCTTATTATTCAGTATTTATAACTTGCAAAGAAATGAATATCAGAGAGTGAGAGGAACTTGTTTATT
GCAGCTTATAATGGTTACAAATAAAGCAATAGCATCACAAATTTCACAAATAAAGCATTTTTTTCACTGC
ATTCTAGTTGTGGTTTGTCCAAACTCATCAATGTATCTTATCATGTCTGGCTCTAGCTATCCCGCCCCTA
ACTCCGCCCATCCCGCCCCTAACTCCGCCCAGTTCCGCCCATTCTCCGCCCCATGGCTGACTAATTTTTT
TTATTTATGCAGAGGCCGAGGCCGCCTCGGCCTCTGAGCTATTCCAGAAGTAGTGAGGAGGCTTTTTTGG
AGGCCTTTCAAATATGTATCCGCTCATGAGACAATAACCCTGATAAATGCTTCAATAATATTGAAAAAGG
AAGAGTATGAGTATTCAACATTTCCGTGTCGCCCTTATTCCCTTTTTTGCGGCATTTTGCCTTCCTGTTT
TTGCTCACCCAGAAACGCTGGTGAAAGTAAAAGATGCTGAAGATCAGTTGGGTGCACGAGTGGGTTACAT
CGAACTGGATCTCAACAGCGGTAAGATCCTTGAGAGTTTTCGCCCCGAAGAACGTTTTCCAATGATGAGC
ACTTTTAAAGTTCTGCTATGTGGCGCGGTATTATCCCGTATTGACGCCGGGCAAGAGCAACTCGGTCGCC
GCATACACTATTCTCAGAATGACTTGGTTGAGTACTCACCAGTCACAGAAAAGCATCTTACGGATGGCAT
GACAGTAAGAGAATTATGCAGTGCTGCCATAACCATGAGTGATAACACTGCGGCCAACTTACTTCTGACA
ACGATCGGAGGACCGAAGGAGCTAACCGCTTTTTTGCACAACATGGGGGATCATGTAACTCGCCTTGATC
GTTGGGAACCGGAGCTGAATGAAGCCATACCAAACGACGAGCGTGACACCACGATGCCTGTAGCAATGGC
AACAACGTTGCGCAAACTATTAACTGGCGAACTACTTACTCTAGCTTCCCGGCAACAATTAATAGACTGG
ATGGAGGCGGATAAAGTTGCAGGACCACTTCTGCGCTCGGCCCTTCCGGCTGGCTGGTTTATTGCTGATA
AATCTGGAGCCGGTGAGCGTGGGTCTCGCGGTATCATTGCAGCACTGGGGCCAGATGGTAAGCCCTCCCG
TATCGTAGTTATCTACACGACGGGGAGTCAGGCAACTATGGATGAACGAAATAGACAGATCGCTGAGATA
GGTGCCTCACTGATTAAGCATTGGTAACTGTCAGACCAAGTTTACTCATATATACTTTAGATTGATTTAA
AACTTCATTTTTAATTTAAAAGGATCTAGGTGAAGATCCTTTTTGATAATCTCATGACCAAAATCCCTTA
ACGTGAGTTTTCGTTCCACTGAGCGTCAGACCCCGTAGAAAAGATCAAAGGATCTTCTTGAGATCCTTTT
TTTCTGCGCGTAATCTGCTGCTTGCAAACAAAAAAACCACCGCTACCAGCGGTGGTTTGTTTGCCGGATC
AAGAGCTACCAACTCTTTTTCCGAAGGTAACTGGCTTCAGCAGAGCGCAGATACCAAATACTGTTCTTCT
AGTGTAGCCGTAGTTAGGCCACCACTTCAAGAACTCTGTAGCACCGCCTACATACCTCGCTCTGCTAATC
CTGTTACCAGTGGCTGCTGCCAGTGGCGATAAGTCGTGTCTTACCGGGTTGGACTCAAGACGATAGTTAC
CGGATAAGGCGCAGCGGTCGGGCTGAACGGGGGGTTCGTGCACACAGCCCAGCTTGGAGCGAACGACCTA
CACCGAACTGAGATACCTACAGCGTGAGCTATGAGAAAGCGCCACGCTTCCCGAAGGGAGAAAGGCGGAC
AGGTATCCGGTAAGCGGCAGGGTCGGAACAGGAGAGCGCACGAGGGAGCTTCCAGGGGGAAACGCCTGGT
ATCTTTATAGTCCTGTCGGGTTTCGCCACCTCTGACTTGAGCGTCGATTTTTGTGATGCTCGTCAGGGGG
GCGGAGCCTATGGAAAAACGCCAGCAACGCGGCCTTTTTACGGTTCCTGGCCTTTTGCTGGCCTTTTGCT
CA
