>Addgene plasmid #78933 | pCW57-RFP-P2A-MCS | addgene partial sequence | sequence record 149655 | CMV-F 5'-CGCAAATGGGCGGTAGGCGTG-3'
CTATATAAGCAGAGCTCGTTTAGTGAACCGTCAGATCGCCTGGAGAATTGGCTAGCGAATTCGCCACCAT
GAGCGAGCTGATCAAGGAGAACATGCACATGAAGCTGTACATGGAGGGCACCGTGAACAACCACCACTTC
AAGTGCACATCCGAGGGCGAAGGCAAGCCCTACGAGGGCACCCAGACCATGAAGATCAAGGTGGTCGAGG
GCGGCCCTCTCCCCTTCGCCTTCGACATCCTGGCTACCAGCTTCATGTACGGCAGCAAAGCCTTCATCAA
CCACACCCAGGGCATCCCCGACTTCTTTAAGCAGTCCTTCCCTGAGGGCTTCACATGGGAGAGAATCACC
ACATACGAAGACGGGGGCGTGCTGACCGCTACCCAGGACACCAGCTTCCAGAACGGCTGCATCATCTACA
ACGTCAAGATCAACGGGGTGAACTTCCCATCCAACGGCCCTGTGATGCAGAAGAAAACACGCGGCTGGGA
GGCCAACACCGAGATGCTGTACCCCGCTGACGGCGGCCTGAGAGGCCACAGCCAGATGGCCCTGAAGCTC
GTGGGCGGGGGCTACCTGCACTGCTCCTTCAAGACCACATACAGATCCAAGAAACCCGCTAAGAACCTCA
AGATGCCCGGCTTCCACTTCGTGGACCACAGACTGGAAAGAATCAAGGAGGCCGACAAAGAGACCTACGT
CGAGCAGCACGAGATGGCTGTGGCCAAGTACTGCGACCTCCCTAGCAAACTGGGGCACAGAACCGGTTCC
GGAGCCACGAACTTCTCTCTGTTAAAGCAAGCAGGAGACGTGGAAGAAA
