>Addgene plasmid #78933 | pCW57-RFP-P2A-MCS | addgene partial sequence | sequence record 149657 | WPRE-R 5'-CATAGCGTAAAAGGAGCAACA-3'
GATATCTTGGATCGATCCTTACTTAGTTACCCGGGGAGCATGTCAAGGTCAAAATCGTCAAGAGCGTCAG
CAGGCAGCATATCAAGGTCAAAGTCGTCAAGGGCATCGGCTGGGAGCATGTCTAAGTCAAAATCGTCAAG
GGCGTCGGTCGGCCCGCCGCTTTCGCACTTTAGCTGTTTCTCCAGGCCACATATGATTAGTTCCAGGCCG
AAAAGGAAGGCAGGTTCGGCTCCCTGCCGGTCGAACAGCTCAATTGCTTGTCTCAGAAGTGGGGGCATAG
AATCGGTGGTAGGTGTCTCTCTTTCCTCTTTTGCTACTTGATGCTCCTGTTCCTCCAATACGCAGCCCAG
TGTAAAGTGGCCCACGGCGGACAGAGCGTACAGTGCGTTCTCCAGGGAGAAGCCTTGCTGACACAGGAAC
GCGAGCTGATTTTCCAGGGTTTCGTACTGTTTCTCTGTTGGGCGGGTGCCGAGATGCACTTTAGCCCCGT
CGCGATGTGAGAGGAGAGCACAGCGGTATGACTTGGCGTTGTTCCGCAGAAAGTCTTGCCATGACTCGCC
TTCCAGGGGGCAGAAGTGGGTATGATGCCTGTCCAGCATCTCGATTGGCAGGGCATCGAGCAGGGCCCGC
TTGTTCTTCACGTGCCAGTACAGGGTAGGCTGCTCAACTCCCAGCTTTTGAGCGAGTTTCCTTGTCGTCA
GGCCTTCGATACCGACACCATTGAGTAATTCCAGAGCTCCGTTTATGACTTTGCTCTTGTCCAGTCTAGA
CATTGGACCAGGGTTTTCTTCAACATCACCACAAGTGAGGAGAGAACCTCTACCTTCGGCACCGGGCTTG
CGGGTCATGCACCAGGTGCGCGGTCCTTCGGGCACCTCGACGTCGGCGGTGACGGTGAAGCCGAGCCGCT
CGTA
