>Addgene plasmid #78933 | pCW57-RFP-P2A-MCS | addgene partial sequence | sequence record 150454 | TagRFPmKate-F1 5'-AGGCCGACAAAGAGACCTAC-3'
GGCTGTGGCCAAGTACTGCGACCTCCCTAGCAAACTGGGGCACAGAACCGGTTCCGGAGCCACGAACTTC
TCTCTGTTAAAGCAAGCAGGAGACGTGGAAGAAAACCCCGGTCCTAGGCTGCAGACGCGTTGTACAGGAT
CCGGGGTTGGGGTTGCGCCTTTTCCAAGGCAGCCCTGGGTTTGCGCAGGGACGCGGCTGCTCTGGGCGTG
GTTCCGGGAAACGCAGCGGCGCCGACCCTGGGTCTCGCACATTCTTCACGTCCGTTCGCAGCGTCACCCG
GATCTTCGCCGCTACCCTTGTGGGCCCCCCGGCGACGCTTCCTGCTCCGCCCCTAAGTCGGGAAGGTTCC
TTGCGGTTCGCGGCGTGCCGGACGTGACAAACGGAAGCCGCACGTCTCACTAGTACCCTCGCAGACGGAC
AGCGCCAGGGAGCAATGGCAGCGCGCCGACCGCGATGGGCTGTGGCCAATAGCGGCTGCTCAGCAGGGCG
CGCCGAGAGCAGCGGCCGGGAAGGGGCGGTGCGGGAGGCGGGGTGTGGGGCGGTAGTGTGGGCCCTGTTC
CTGCCCGCGCGGTGTTCCGCATTCTGCAAGCCTCCGGAGCGCACGTCGGCAGTCGGCTCCCTCGTTGACC
GAATCACCGACCTCTCTCCCCAGCAATTCACCATGACCGAGTACAAGCCCACGGTGCGCCTCGCCACCCG
CGACGACGTCCCCAGGGCCGTACGCACCCTCGCCGCCGCGTTCGCCGACTACCCCGCCACGCGCCACACC
GTCGATCCGGACCGCCACATCGAGCGGGTCACCGAGCTGCAAGAACTCTTCCTCACGCGCGTCGGGCTCG
ACATCGGCAAGGTGTGGGTCGCGGACGACGGCGCCGCGGTGGCGGTCTGGACCA
